Addgene plasmid #183608: pPyCAG-tagBFP-3xNLS-IRES-Hph
Purpose: Mammalian expression vector for tagBFP-3xNLS from the CAG promoter. Confers hygromycin B resistance.
Depositing lab: Sally Lowell. Depositing organization: University of Edinburgh. Publication: SyNPL: Synthetic notch pluripotent cell lines to monitor and manipulate cell interactions in vitro and in vivo. Malaguti M, Migueles RP, Annoh J, Sadurska D, Blin G, Lowell S. Development. 2022 May 26. pii: 275525. doi: 10.1242/dev.200226. PubMed 35616331.
Backbone
  Vector backbone: pPyCAG-IRES-Hph
  Backbone size w/o insert (bp): 6789
  Total vector size (bp): 7593
  Vector type: Mammalian Expression
  Selectable markers: Hygromycin
Growth in bacteria
  Bacterial resistance: Ampicillin, 100 μg/mL
  Growth temperature: 37°C
  Growth strain: DH5alpha
  Copy number: High Copy
Gene/Insert
  Gene/Insert name: tagBFP-3xNLS
  Insert size (bp): 804
  Promoter: CAG
  Tag / fusion protein: 3xNLS (C terminal on insert)
  Cloning method: Restriction Enzyme; 5′ cloning site XhoI (not destroyed); 3′ cloning site NotI (not destroyed)
  Sequencing primers: 5′ TGCTGGTTGTTGTGCTGT; 3′ CGCACACCGGCCTTATTCCA
Terms and licenses: Academic/Nonprofit Terms; Industry Terms: Not Available to Industry
How to cite: pPyCAG-tagBFP-3xNLS-IRES-Hph was a gift from Sally Lowell (Addgene plasmid # 183608 ; http://n2t.net/addgene:183608 ; RRID:Addgene_183608)
