[The description below was written by a language model from this plasmid's Addgene catalogue record and pLannotate feature annotations shown in this document.]
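Description:
pPyCAG-tagBFP-3xNLS-IRES-Hph is a mammalian expression plasmid of about 7.6 kb, built on the pPyCAG-IRES-Hph backbone. It produces a nuclear-localised blue fluorescent protein and confers hygromycin B resistance on the same cells. In bacteria it is maintained as a high-copy plasmid through a ColE1/pUC-type origin and selected with ampicillin via the β-lactamase gene. The annotation also finds an SV40 origin of replication, SV40 polyadenylation signals and remnants of lac regulatory sequence in the backbone. The "Py" in the name hints at a polyoma-derived element, but no such feature is annotated and the record does not explain it.

The expression cassette is driven by the composite CAG promoter, which comprises the CMV immediate-early enhancer, the chicken β-actin promoter and a chimeric β-actin/β-globin intron. It gives strong, broadly active transcription in mammalian cells. The roughly 800 bp insert was cloned between XhoI and NotI sites that both remain intact. It encodes TagBFP, a fast-maturing monomeric blue fluorescent protein, fused at its C terminus to three tandem SV40 large T antigen nuclear localisation signals, which concentrate the fluorescence in the nucleus. Downstream, an EMCV IRES allows translation of the hygromycin phosphotransferase gene from the same transcript, which ends at a PGK polyadenylation signal. Because reporter and marker share one bicistronic mRNA, hygromycin selection enriches for cells that also express TagBFP.

The associated publication describes synthetic Notch pluripotent cell lines for monitoring and manipulating cell–cell interactions. A constitutive nuclear blue label would suit marking and tracking a defined cell population in that setting, although the record does not spell out the plasmid's exact role.
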