Features (pLannotate 1.2.2; 24 found; start..end, strand, type, name):
    309..443     +  polyA_signal   SV40 poly(A) signal: SV40 polyadenylation signal
    457..836     +  enhancer       CMV enhancer: human cytomegalovirus immediate early enhancer
    838..1113    +  promoter       chicken β-actin promoter: No description available
   1114..2130    +  intron         chimeric intron: chimera between introns from chicken β-actin and rabbit β-globin
   2128..2184    +  CDS            HBB (fragment): HBB_LEPEU - Experimental evidence at protein level: Swiss-Prot protein existence level 1. Involved in oxygen transport from the lung to the various peripheral tissues. From Lepus europaeus (European hare).
   2200..2898    +  CDS            TagBFP: TagBFP is a basic (constitutively fluorescent) blue fluorescent protein published in 2008, derived from Entacmaea quadricolor. It is reported to be a very rapidly-maturing monomer with very low acid sensitivity.
   2914..2934    +  CDS            SV40 NLS: nuclear localization signal of SV40 (simian virus 40) large T antigen
   2938..2958    +  CDS            SV40 NLS: nuclear localization signal of SV40 (simian virus 40) large T antigen
   2962..2982    +  CDS            SV40 NLS: nuclear localization signal of SV40 (simian virus 40) large T antigen
   2997..3020    -  misc_feature   MCS (fragment): pBluescript multiple cloning site
   3140..3602    +  misc_feature   IRES: internal ribosome entry site (IRES) of the encephalomyocarditis virus (EMCV)
   3616..4641    +  CDS            HygR: aminoglycoside phosphotransferase from E. coli; aph(4)-Ia; confers resistance to hygromycin
   4645..4922    +  polyA_signal   PGK poly(A) signal (fragment): mouse phosphoglycerate kinase 1 polyadenylation signal
   4968..4984    -  protein_bind   lac operator: The lac repressor binds to the lac operator to inhibit transcription in E. coli. This inhibition can be relieved by adding lactose or isopropyl-β-D-thiogalactopyranoside (IPTG). lac repressor encoded by lacI
   4992..5022    -  promoter       lac promoter: promoter for the E. coli lac operon
   5037..5058    -  protein_bind   CAP binding site: CAP binding activates transcription in the presence of cAMP. E. coli catabolite activator protein
   5071..5110    -  CDS            lacI (fragment): lac repressor; lacI; The lac repressor binds to the lac operator to inhibit transcription in E. coli. This inhibition can be relieved by adding lactose or isopropyl-β-D-thiogalactopyranoside (IPTG).
   5117..5139    +  promoter       SV40 promoter (fragment): SV40 enhancer and early promoter
   5163..5298    +  rep_origin     SV40 ori: SV40 origin of replication
   5318..5452    +  polyA_signal   SV40 poly(A) signal: SV40 polyadenylation signal
   5454..5508    -  CDS            lacI (fragment): lac repressor; lacI; The lac repressor binds to the lac operator to inhibit transcription in E. coli. This inhibition can be relieved by adding lactose or isopropyl-β-D-thiogalactopyranoside (IPTG).
   5691..6279    -  rep_origin     ori: high-copy-number ColE1/pMB1/pBR322/pUC origin of replication
   6450..7310    -  CDS            AmpR: β-lactamase; bla; confers resistance to ampicillin, carbenicillin, and related antibiotics
   7311..7327    -  promoter       AmpR promoter (fragment): bla
>Addgene plasmid #183608 | pPyCAG-tagBFP-3xNLS-IRES-Hph | addgene full sequence | sequence record 361595 | Addgene NGS Result
AGCTGTTGTCATAGTAATGATTGGGTGGAAACATTCCAGGCCTGGGTGGAGAGGCTTTTTGCTTCCTCTT
GCAAAACCACACTGACATTCCAGGCCTGGGTGGAGAGGCTTTTTGCTTCCTCTTGCAAAACCACACTGCC
CTCTGGAGGGCAGTTGCCTAGCAACTAATTAAAAGAGGATGTCGCACGGCCAGCTGCGGTCAGTTAGTCA
CTTCCTGCTTAACTGACTTGACATTTTCTATTTTAAGAGTCGGGAGGAAAATTACTGTGTTGGAGGCCCT
CCGCCATCTTCTGAAGCTGAATCGAATTAACTTGTTTATTGCAGCTTATAATGGTTACAAATAAAGCAAT
AGCATCACAAATTTCACAAATAAAGCATTTTTTTCACTGCATTCTAGTTGTGGTTTGTCCAAACTCATCA
ATGTATCTTATCATGTCTGGATCTGATATCATCGTCGACATTGATTATTGACTAGTTATTAATAGTAATC
AATTACGGGGTCATTAGTTCATAGCCCATATATGGAGTTCCGCGTTACATAACTTACGGTAAATGGCCCG
CCTGGCTGACCGCCCAACGACCCCCGCCCATTGACGTCAATAATGACGTATGTTCCCATAGTAACGCCAA
TAGGGACTTTCCATTGACGTCAATGGGTGGAGTATTTACGGTAAACTGCCCACTTGGCAGTACATCAAGT
GTATCATATGCCAAGTACGCCCCCTATTGACGTCAATGACGGTAAATGGCCCGCCTGGCATTATGCCCAG
TACATGACCTTATGGGACTTTCCTACTTGGCAGTACATCTACGTATTAGTCATCGCTATTACCATGGTCG
AGGTGAGCCCCACGTTCTGCTTCACTCTCCCCATCTCCCCCCCCTCCCCACCCCCAATTTTGTATTTATT
TATTTTTTAATTATTTTGTGCAGCGATGGGGGCGGGGGGGGGGGGGGGGCGCGCCAGGCGGGGCGGGGCG
GGGCGAGGGGCGGGGCGGGGCGAGGCGGAGAGGTGCGGCGGCAGCCAATCAGAGCGGCGCGCTCCGAAAG
TTTCCTTTTATGGCGAGGCGGCGGCGGCGGCGGCCCTATAAAAAGCGAAGCGCGCGGCGGGCGGGAGTCG
CTGCGCGCTGCCTTCGCCCCGTGCCCCGCTCCGCCGCCGCCTCGCGCCGCCCGCCCCGGCTCTGACTGAC
CGCGTTACTCCCACAGGTGAGCGGGCGGGACGGCCCTTCTCCTCCGGGCTGTAATTAGCGCTTGGTTTAA
TGACGGCTTGTTTCTTTTCTGTGGCTGCGTGAAAGCCTTGAGGGGCTCCGGGAGGGCCCTTTGTGCGGGG
GGAGCGGCTCGGGGGGTGCGTGCGTGTGTGTGTGCGTGGGGAGCGCCGCGTGCGGCTCCGCGCTGCCCGG
CGGCTGTGAGCGCTGCGGGCGCGGCGCGGGGCTTTGTGCGCTCCGCAGTGTGCGCGAGGGGAGCGCGGCC
GGGGGCGGTGCCCCGCGGTGCGGGGGGGGCTGCGAGGGGAACAAAGGCTGCGTGCGGGGTGTGTGCGTGG
GGGGGTGAGCAGGGGGTGTGGGCGCGTCGGTCGGGCTGCAACCCCCCCTGCACCCCCCTCCCCGAGTTGC
TGAGCACGGCCCGGCTTCGGGTGCGGGGCTCCGTACGGGGCGTGGCGCGGGGCTCGCCGTGCCGGGCGGG
GGGTGGCGGCAGGTGGGGGTGCCGGGCGGGGCGGGGCCGCCTCGGGCCGGGGAGGGCTCGGGGGAGGGGC
GCGGCGGCCCCCGGAGCGCCGGCGGCTGTCGAGGCGCGGCGAGCCGCAGCCATTGCCTTTTATGGTAATC
GTGCGAGAGGGCGCAGGGACTTCCTTTGTCCCAAATCTGTGCGGAGCCGAAATCTGGGAGGCGCCGCCGC
ACCCCCTCTAGCGGGCGCGGGGCGAAGCGGTGCGGCGCCGGCAGGAAGGAAATGGGCGGGGAGGGCCTTC
GTGCGTCGCCGCGCCGCCGTCCCCTTCTCCCTCTCCAGCCTCGGGGCTGTCCGCGGGGGGACGGCTGCCT
TCGGGGGGGACGGGGCAGGGCGGGGTTCGGCTTCTGGCGTGTGACCGGCGGCTCTAGAGCCTCTGCTAAC
CATGTTCATGCCTTCTTCTTTTTCCTACAGCTCCTGGGCAACGTGCTGGTTATTGTGCTGTCTCATCATT
TTGGCAAAGAATTCCTCGAGGCCGCCACCATGAGCGAGCTGATTAAGGAGAACATGCACATGAAGCTGTA
CATGGAGGGCACCGTGGACAACCATCACTTCAAGTGCACATCCGAGGGCGAAGGCAAGCCCTACGAGGGC
ACCCAGACCATGAGAATCAAGGTGGTCGAGGGCGGCCCTCTCCCCTTCGCCTTCGACATCCTGGCTACTA
GCTTCCTCTACGGCAGCAAGACCTTCATCAACCACACCCAGGGCATCCCCGACTTCTTCAAGCAGTCCTT
CCCTGAGGGCTTCACATGGGAGAGAGTCACCACATACGAAGACGGGGGCGTGCTGACCGCTACCCAGGAC
ACCAGCCTCCAGGACGGCTGCCTCATCTACAACGTCAAGATCAGAGGGGTGAACTTCACATCCAACGGCC
CTGTGATGCAGAAGAAAACACTCGGCTGGGAGGCCTTCACCGAGACGCTGTACCCCGCTGACGGCGGCCT
GGAAGGCAGAAACGACATGGCCCTGAAGCTCGTGGGCGGGAGCCATCTGATCGCAAACATCAAGACCACA
TATAGATCCAAGAAACCCGCTAAGAACCTCAAGATGCCTGGCGTCTACTATGTGGACTACAGACTGGAAA
GAATCAAGGAGGCCAACAACGAGACCTACGTCGAGCAGCACGAGGTGGCAGTGGCCAGATACTGCGACCT
CCCTAGCAAACTGGGGCACAAGCTTAATGGCGCCACAGGTAGTCCAAAAAAGAAGAGAAAGGTAGATCCA
AAAAAGAAGAGAAAGGTAGATCCAAAAAAGAAGAGAAAGGTATTATAAGCGGCCGCTCGATAAGCTTGAT
ATCGAATTCCGCCCCCCCCCCCTCTCCCTCCCCCCCCCCTAACGTTACTGGCCGAAGCCGCTTGGAATAA
GGCCGGTGTGCGTTTGTCTATATGTTATTTTCCACCATATTGCCGTCTTTTGGCAATGTGAGGGCCCGGA
AACCTGGCCCTGTCTTCTTGACGAGCATTCCTAGGGGTCTTTCCCCTCTCGCCAAAGGAATGCAAGGTCT
GTTGAATGTCGTGAAGGAAGCAGTTCCTCTGGAAGCTTCTTGAAGACAAACAACGTCTGTAGCGACCCTT
TGCAGGCAGCGGAACCCCCCACCTGGCGACAGGTGCCTCTGCGGCCAAAAGCCACGTGTATAAGATACAC
CTGCAAAGGCGGCACAACCCCAGTGCCACGTTGTGAGTTGGATAGTTGTGGAAAGAGTCAAATGGCTCTC
CTCAAGCGTATTCAACAAGGGGCTGAAGGATGCCCAGAAGGTACCCCATTGTATGGGATCTGATCTGGGG
CCTCGGTGCACATGCTTTACATGTGTTTAGTCGAGGTTAAAAAAACGTCTAGGCCCCCCGAACCACGGGG
ACGTGGTTTTCCTTTGAAAAACACGATGATAATATGGCCACAACCATGAAAAAGCCTGAACTCACCGCGA
CGTCTGTCGAGAAGTTTCTGATCGAAAAGTTCGACAGCGTCTCCGACCTGATGCAGCTCTCGGAGGGCGA
AGAATCTCGTGCTTTCAGCTTCGATGTAGGAGGGCGTGGATATGTCCTGCGGGTAAATAGCTGCGCCGAT
GGTTTCTACAAAGATCGTTATGTTCATCGGCACTTTGCATCGGCCGCGCTCCCGATTCCGGAAGTGCTTG
ACATTGGGGAATTCAGCGAGAGCCTGACCTATTGCATCTCCCGCCGTGCACAGGGTGTCACGTTGCAAGA
CCTGCCTGAAACCGAACTGCCCGCTGTTCTGCAGCCGGTCGCGGAGGCCATGGATGCGATCGCTGCGGCC
GATCTTAGCCAGACGAGCGGGTTCGGCCCATTCGGACCGCAAGGAATCGGTCAATACACTACGTGGCGTG
ATTTCATATGCGCGATTGCTGATCCCCATGTGTATCACTGGCAAACTGTGATGGACGACACCGTCAGTGC
GTCCGTCGCGCAGGCTCTCGATGAGCTGATGCTTTGGGCCGAGGACTGCCCCGAAGTCCGGCACCTCGTG
CACGCGGATTTCGGCTCCAACAATGTCCTGACGGACAATGGCCGCATAACAGCGGTCATTGACTGGAGCG
AGGCGATGTTCGGGGATTCCCAATACGAGGTCGCCAACATCTTCTTCTGGAGGCCGTGGTTGGCTTGTAT
GGAGCAGCAGACGCGCTACTTCGAGCGGAGGCATCCGGAGCTTGCAGGATCGCCGCGGCTCCGGGCGTAT
ATGCTCCGCATTGGTCTTGACCAACTCTATCAGAGCTTGGTTGACGGCAATTTCGATGATGCAGCTTGGG
CGCAGGGTCGATGCGACGCAATCGTCCGATCCGGAGCCGGGACTGTCGGGCGTACACAAATCGCCCGCAG
AAGCGCGGCCGTCTGGACCGATGGCTGTGTAGAAGTACTCGCCGATAGTGGAAACCGACGCCCCAGCACT
CGTCCGAGGGCAAAGGAATAGTCGAGAAATTGATGATCTATTAAGCAATAAAGACGTCCACTAAAATGGA
AGTTTTTCCTGTCATACTTTGTTAAGAAGGGTGAGAACAGAGTACCTACATTTTGAATGGAAGGATTGGA
GCTACGGGGGTGGGGGTGGGGTGGGATTAGATAAATGCCTGCTCTTTACTGAAGGCTCTTTACTATTGCT
TTATGATAATGTTTCATAGTTGGATATCATAATTTAAACAAGCAAAACCAAATTAAGGGCCAGCTCATTC
CTCCACTCACGATCTATAGATCCACTAGCTTGGCGTAATCATGGTCATAGCTGTTTCCTGTGTGAAATTG
TTATCCGCTCACAATTCCACACAACATACGAGCCGGAAGCATAAAGTGTAAAGCCTGGGGTGCCTAATGA
GTGAGCTAACTCACATTAATTGCGTTGCGCTCACTGCCCGCTTTCCAGTCGGGAAACCTGTCGTGCCAGC
GGATCCGCATCTCAATTAGTCAGCAACCATAGTCCCGCCCCTAACTCCGCCCATCCCGCCCCTAACTCCG
CCCAGTTCCGCCCATTCTCCGCCCCATGGCTGACTAATTTTTTTTATTTATGCAGAGGCCGAGGCCGCCT
CGGCCTCTGAGCTATTCCAGAAGTAGTGAGGAGGCTTTTTTGGAGGCCTAGGCTTTTGCAAAAAGCTAAC
TTGTTTATTGCAGCTTATAATGGTTACAAATAAAGCAATAGCATCACAAATTTCACAAATAAAGCATTTT
TTTCACTGCATTCTAGTTGTGGTTTGTCCAAACTCATCAATGTATCTTATCATGTCTGGATCCGCTGCAT
TAATGAATCGGCCAACGCGCGGGGAGAGGCGGTTTGCGTATTGGGCGCTCTTCCGCTTCCTCGCTCACTG
ACTCGCTGCGCTCGGTCGTTCGGCTGCGGCGAGCGGTATCAGCTCACTCAAAGGCGGTAATACGGTTATC
CACAGAATCAGGGGATAACGCAGGAAAGAACATGTGAGCAAAAGGCCAGCAAAAGGCCAGGAACCGTAAA
AAGGCCGCGTTGCTGGCGTTTTTCCATAGGCTCCGCCCCCCTGACGAGCATCACAAAAATCGACGCTCAA
GTCAGAGGTGGCGAAACCCGACAGGACTATAAAGATACCAGGCGTTTCCCCCTGGAAGCTCCCTCGTGCG
CTCTCCTGTTCCGACCCTGCCGCTTACCGGATACCTGTCCGCCTTTCTCCCTTCGGGAAGCGTGGCGCTT
TCTCATAGCTCACGCTGTAGGTATCTCAGTTCGGTGTAGGTCGTTCGCTCCAAGCTGGGCTGTGTGCACG
AACCCCCCGTTCAGCCCGACCGCTGCGCCTTATCCGGTAACTATCGTCTTGAGTCCAACCCGGTAAGACA
CGACTTATCGCCACTGGCAGCAGCCACTGGTAACAGGATTAGCAGAGCGAGGTATGTAGGCGGTGCTACA
GAGTTCTTGAAGTGGTGGCCTAACTACGGCTACACTAGAAGAACAGTATTTGGTATCTGCGCTCTGCTGA
AGCCAGTTACCTTCGGAAAAAGAGTTGGTAGCTCTTGATCCGGCAAACAAACCACCGCTGGTAGCGGTGG
TTTTTTTGTTTGCAAGCAGCAGATTACGCGCAGAAAAAAAGGATCTCAAGAAGATCCTTTGATCTTTTCT
ACGGGGTCTGACGCTCAGTGGAACGAAAACTCACGTTAAGGGATTTTGGTCATGAGATTATCAAAAAGGA
TCTTCACCTAGATCCTTTTAAATTAAAAATGAAGTTTTAAATCAATCTAAAGTATATATGAGTAAACTTG
GTCTGACAGTTACCAATGCTTAATCAGTGAGGCACCTATCTCAGCGATCTGTCTATTTCGTTCATCCATA
GTTGCCTGACTCCCCGTCGTGTAGATAACTACGATACGGGAGGGCTTACCATCTGGCCCCAGTGCTGCAA
TGATACCGCGAGACCCACGCTCACCGGCTCCAGATTTATCAGCAATAAACCAGCCAGCCGGAAGGGCCGA
GCGCAGAAGTGGTCCTGCAACTTTATCCGCCTCCATCCAGTCTATTAATTGTTGCCGGGAAGCTAGAGTA
AGTAGTTCGCCAGTTAATAGTTTGCGCAACGTTGTTGCCATTGCTACAGGCATCGTGGTGTCACGCTCGT
CGTTTGGTATGGCTTCATTCAGCTCCGGTTCCCAACGATCAAGGCGAGTTACATGATCCCCCATGTTGTG
CAAAAAAGCGGTTAGCTCCTTCGGTCCTCCGATCGTTGTCAGAAGTAAGTTGGCCGCAGTGTTATCACTC
ATGGTTATGGCAGCACTGCATAATTCTCTTACTGTCATGCCATCCGTAAGATGCTTTTCTGTGACTGGTG
AGTACTCAACCAAGTCATTCTGAGAATAGTGTATGCGGCGACCGAGTTGCTCTTGCCCGGCGTCAATACG
GGATAATACCGCGCCACATAGCAGAACTTTAAAAGTGCTCATCATTGGAAAACGTTCTTCGGGGCGAAAA
CTCTCAAGGATCTTACCGCTGTTGAGATCCAGTTCGATGTAACCCACTCGTGCACCCAACTGATCTTCAG
CATCTTTTACTTTCACCAGCGTTTCTGGGTGAGCAAAAACAGGAAGGCAAAATGCCGCAAAAAAGGGAAT
AAGGGCGACACGGAAATGTTGAATACTCATACTCTTCCTTTTTCAATGACCGCTTTGGAAAAACAAAGAC
TGTATTTCCTGGAAATTAATGTTTATTCAATAAACTGTGTATTCAGCTATATTCACATAGTGGTGAGGCT
GAAATGAGGCGGGAAGAGGCGGTTGGGGCTTAATTATATCAATTTGGGTGGCCCCACAGCGCCTCCAAGG
CGCCAGTCCTGTTTTGACAAGTTGCCTCTGGAAGCCTCTCTTCTTTTTCTCCAGAGTAAGCGGAGGCCAG
GGGCCCCCGGCCTCTGCTTAATACTAAAAAAAAC
